>Addgene plasmid #76716 | CSNK1D gRNA (BRDN0001149348) | addgene full sequence | sequence record 186364 | Addgene Assembled Sequence
CCCGGGTGCAAAGATGGATAAAGTTTTAAACAGAGAGGAATCTTTGCAGCTAATGGACCTTCTAGGTCTT
GAAAGGAGTGGGAATTGGCTCCGGTGCCCGTCAGTGGGCAGAGCGCACATCGCCCACAGTCCCCGAGAAG
TTGGGGGGAGGGGTCGGCAATTGATCCGGTGCCTAGAGAAGGTGGCGCGGGGTAAACTGGGAAAGTGATG
TCGTGTACTGGCTCCGCCTTTTTCCCGAGGGTGGGGGAGAACCGTATATAAGTGCAGTAGTCGCCGTGAA
CGTTCTTTTTCGCAACGGGTTTGCCGCCAGAACACAGGTAAGTGCCGTGTGTGGTTCCCGCGGGCCTGGC
CTCTTTACGGGTTATGGCCCTTGCGTGCCTTGAATTACTTCCACCTGGCTGCAGTACGTGATTCTTGATC
CCGAGCTTCGGGTTGGAAGTGGGTGGGAGAGTTCGAGGCCTTGCGCTTAAGGAGCCCCTTCGCCTCGTGC
TTGAGTTGAGGCCTGGCCTGGGCGCTGGGGCCGCCGCGTGCGAATCTGGTGGCACCTTCGCGCCTGTCTC
GCTGCTTTCGATAAGTCTCTAGCCATTTAAAATTTTTGATGACCTGCTGCGACGCTTTTTTTCTGGCAAG
ATAGTCTTGTAAATGCGGGCCAAGATCTGCACACTGGTATTTCGGTTTTTGGGGCCGCGGGCGGCGACGG
GGCCCGTGCGTCCCAGCGCACATGTTCGGCGAGGCGGGGCCTGCGAGCGCGGCCACCGAGAATCGGACGG
GGGTAGTCTCAAGCTGGCCGGCCTGCTCTGGTGCCTGGCCTCGCGCCGCCGTGTATCGCCCCGCCCTGGG
CGGCAAGGCTGGCCCGGTCGGCACCAGTTGCGTGAGCGGAAAGATGGCCGCTTCCCGGCCCTGCTGCAGG
GAGCTCAAAATGGAGGACGCGGCGCTCGGGAGAGCGGGCGGGTGAGTCACCCACACAAAGGAAAAGGGCC
TTTCCGTCCTCAGCCGTCGCTTCATGTGACTCCACGGAGTACCGGGCGCCGTCCAGGCACCTCGATTAGT
TCTCGAGCTTTTGGAGTACGTCGTCTTTAGGTTGGGGGGAGGGGTTTTATGCGATGGAGTTTCCCCACAC
TGAGTGGGTGGAGACTGAAGTTAGGCCAGCTTGGCACTTGATGTAATTCTCCTTGGAATTTGCCCTTTTT
GAGTTTGGATCTTGGTTCATTCTCAAGCCTCAGACAGTGGTTCAAAGTTTTTTTCTTCCATTTCAGGTGT
CGTGACGTACGGCCACCATGACCGAGTACAAGCCCACGGTGCGCCTCGCCACCCGCGACGACGTCCCCAG
GGCCGTACGCACCCTCGCCGCCGCGTTCGCCGACTACCCCGCCACGCGCCACACCGTCGATCCGGACCGC
CACATCGAGCGGGTCACCGAGCTGCAAGAACTCTTCCTCACGCGCGTCGGGCTCGACATCGGCAAGGTGT
GGGTCGCGGACGACGGCGCCGCCGTGGCGGTCTGGACCACGCCGGAGAGCGTCGAAGCGGGGGCGGTGTT
CGCCGAGATCGGCCCGCGCATGGCCGAGTTGAGCGGTTCCCGGCTGGCCGCGCAGCAACAGATGGAAGGC
CTCCTGGCGCCGCACCGGCCCAAGGAGCCCGCGTGGTTCCTGGCCACCGTCGGAGTCTCGCCCGACCACC
AGGGCAAGGGTCTGGGCAGCGCCGTCGTGCTCCCCGGAGTGGAGGCGGCCGAGCGCGCCGGGGTGCCCGC
CTTCCTGGAGACCTCCGCGCCCCGCAACCTCCCCTTCTACGAGCGGCTCGGCTTCACCGTCACCGCCGAC
GTCGAGGTGCCCGAAGGACCGCGCACCTGGTGCATGACCCGCAAGCCCGGTGCCTGAACGCGTTAAGTCG
ACAATCAACCTCTGGATTACAAAATTTGTGAAAGATTGACTGGTATTCTTAACTATGTTGCTCCTTTTAC
GCTATGTGGATACGCTGCTTTAATGCCTTTGTATCATGCTATTGCTTCCCGTATGGCTTTCATTTTCTCC
TCCTTGTATAAATCCTGGTTGCTGTCTCTTTATGAGGAGTTGTGGCCCGTTGTCAGGCAACGTGGCGTGG
TGTGCACTGTGTTTGCTGACGCAACCCCCACTGGTTGGGGCATTGCCACCACCTGTCAGCTCCTTTCCGG
GACTTTCGCTTTCCCCCTCCCTATTGCCACGGCGGAACTCATCGCCGCCTGCCTTGCCCGCTGCTGGACA
GGGGCTCGGCTGTTGGGCACTGACAATTCCGTGGTGTTGTCGGGGAAATCATCGTCCTTTCCTTGGCTGC
TCGCCTGTGTTGCCACCTGGATTCTGCGCGGGACGTCCTTCTGCTACGTCCCTTCGGCCCTCAATCCAGC
GGACCTTCCTTCCCGCGGCCTGCTGCCGGCTCTGCGGCCTCTTCCGCGTCTTCGCCTTCGCCCTCAGACG
AGTCGGATCTCCCTTTGGGCCGCCTCCCCGCGTCGACTTTAAGACCAATGACTTACAAGGCAGCTGTAGA
TCTTAGCCACTTTTTAAAAGAAAAGGGGGGACTGGAAGGGCTAATTCACTCCCAACGAAGACAAGATCTG
CTTTTTGCTTGTACTGGGTCTCTCTGGTTAGACCAGATCTGAGCCTGGGAGCTCTCTGGCTAACTAGGGA
ACCCACTGCTTAAGCCTCAATAAAGCTTGCCTTGAGTGCTTCAAGTAGTGTGTGCCCGTCTGTTGTGTGA
CTCTGGTAACTAGAGATCCCTCAGACCCTTTTAGTCAGTGTGGAAAATCTCTAGCAGTACGTATAGTAGT
TCATGTCATCTTATTATTCAGTATTTATAACTTGCAAAGAAATGAATATCAGAGAGTGAGAGGAACTTGT
TTATTGCAGCTTATAATGGTTACAAATAAAGCAATAGCATCACAAATTTCACAAATAAAGCATTTTTTTC
ACTGCATTCTAGTTGTGGTTTGTCCAAACTCATCAATGTATCTTATCATGTCTGGCTCTAGCTATCCCGC
CCCTAACTCCGCCCATCCCGCCCCTAACTCCGCCCAGTTCCGCCCATTCTCCGCCCCATGGCTGACTAAT
TTTTTTTATTTATGCAGAGGCCGAGGCCGCCTCGGCCTCTGAGCTATTCCAGAAGTAGTGAGGAGGCTTT
TTTGGAGGCCTAGGGACGTACCCAATTCGCCCTATAGTGAGTCGTATTACGCGCGCTCACTGGCCGTCGT
TTTACAACGTCGTGACTGGGAAAACCCTGGCGTTACCCAACTTAATCGCCTTGCAGCACATCCCCCTTTC
GCCAGCTGGCGTAATAGCGAAGAGGCCCGCACCGATCGCCCTTCCCAACAGTTGCGCAGCCTGAATGGCG
AATGGG
[124 nt withheld, positions 3367-3490]
C
[91 nt withheld, positions 3492-3582]
A
[49 nt withheld, positions 3584-3632]
CCTTTGACGTTGGAGTCCACGTTCTTT
[37 nt withheld, positions 3660-3696]
ACCCTATCTCGGTCTATTCTTTTGATTTATAAGGGATTTTGCCGATTTCGGCCTATTGGTTAAAAAATGA
GCTGATTTAACAAAAATTTAACGCGAATTTTAACAAAATATTAACGCTTACAATTTAGGTGGCACTTTTC
GGGGAAATGTGCGCGGAACCCCTATTTGTTTATTTTTCTAAATACATTCAAATATGTATCCGCTCATGAG
ACAATAACCCTGATAAATGCTTCAATAATATTGAAAAAGGAAGAGTATGAGTATTCAACATTTCCGTGTC
GCCCTTATTCCCTTTTTTGCGGCATTTTGCCTTCCTGTTTTTGCTCACCCAGAAACGCTGGTGAAAGTAA
AAGATGCTGAAGATCAGTTGGGTGCACGAGTGGGTTACATCGAACTGGATCTCAACAGCGGTAAGATCCT
TGAGAGTTTTCGCCCCGAAGAACGTTTTCCAATGATGAGCACTTTTAAAGTTCTGCTATGTGGCGCGGTA
TTATCCCGTATTGACGCCGGGCAAGAGCAACTCGGTCGCCGCATACACTATTCTCAGAATGACTTGGTTG
AGTACTCACCAGTCACAGAAAAGCATCTTACGGATGGCATGACAGTAAGAGAATTATGCAGTGCTGCCAT
AACCATGAGTGATAACACTGCGGCCAACTTACTTCTGACAACGATCGGAGGACCGAAGGAGCTAACCGCT
TTTTTGCACAACATGGGGGATCATGTAACTCGCCTTGATCGTTGGGAACCGGAGCTGAATGAAGCCATAC
CAAACGACGAGCGTGACACCACGATGCCTGTAGCAATGGCAACAACGTTGCGCAAACTATTAACTGGCGA
ACTACTTACTCTAGCTTCCCGGCAACAATTAATAGACTGGATGGAGGCGGATAAAGTTGCAGGACCACTT
CTGCGCTCGGCCCTTCCGGCTGGCTGGTTTATTGCTGATAAATCTGGAGCCGGTGAGCGTGGGTCTCGCG
GTATCATTGCAGCACTGGGGCCAGATGGTAAGCCCTCCCGTATCGTAGTTATCTACACGACGGGGAGTCA
GGCAACTATGGATGAACGAAATAGACAGATCGCTGAGATAGGTGCCTCACTGATTAAGCATTGGTAACTG
TCAGACCAAGTTTACTCATATATACTTTAGATTGATTTAAAACTTCATTTTTAATTTAAAAGGATCTAGG
TGAAGATCCTTTTTGATAATCTCATGACCAAAATCCCTTAACGTGAGTTTTCGTTCCACTGAGCGTCAGA
CCCCGTAGAAAAGATCAAAGGATCTTCTTGAGATCCTTTTTTTCTGCGCGTAATCTGCTGCTTGCAAACA
AAAAAACCACCGCTACCAGCGGTGGTTTGTTTGCCGGATCAAGAGCTACCAACTCTTTTTCCGAAGGTAA
CTGGCTTCAGCAGAGCGCAGATACCAAATACTGTTCTTCTAGTGTAGCCGTAGTTAGGCCACCACTTCAA
GAACTCTGTAGCACCGCCTACATACCTCGCTCTGCTAATCCTGTTACCAGTGGCTGCTGCCAGTGGCGAT
AAGTCGTGTCTTACCGGGTTGGACTCAAGACGATAGTTACCGGATAAGGCGCAGCGGTCGGGCTGAACGG
GGGGTTCGTGCACACAGCCCAGCTTGGAGCGAACGACCTACACCGAACTGAGATACCTACAGCGTGAGCT
ATGAGAAAGCGCCACGCTTCCCGAAGGGAGAAAGGCGGACAGGTATCCGGTAAGCGGCAGGGTCGGAACA
GGAGAGCGCACGAGGGAGCTTCCAGGGGGAAACGCCTGGTATCTTTATAGTCCTGTCGGGTTTCGCCACC
TCTGACTTGAGCGTCGATTTTTGTGATGCTCGTCAGGGGGGCGGAGCCTATGGAAAAACGCCAGCAACGC
GGCCTTTTTACGGTTCCTGGCCTTTTGCTGGCCTTTTGCTCACATGTTCTTTCCTGCGTTATCCCCTGAT
TCTGTGGATAACCGTATTACCGCCTTTGAGTGAGCTGATACCGCTCGCCGCAGCCGAACGACCGAGCGCA
GCGAGTCAGTGAGCGAGGAAGCGGAAGAGCGCCCAATACGCAAACCGCCTCTCCCCGCGCGTTGGCCGAT
TCATTAATGCAGCTGGCACGACAGGTTTCCCGACTGGAAAGCGGGCAGTGAGCGCAACGCAATTAATGTG
AGTTAGCTCACTCATTAGGCACCCCAGGCTTTACACTTTATGCTTCCGGCTCGTATGTTGTGTGGAATTG
TGAGCGGATAACAATTTCACACAGGAAACAGCTATGACCATGATTACGCCAAGCGCGCAATTAACCCTCA
CTAAAGGGAACAAAAGCTGGAGCTGCAAGCTTAATGTAGTCTTATGCAATACTCTTGTAGTCTTGCAACA
TGGTAACGATGAGTTAGCAACATGCCTTACAAGGAGAGAAAAAGCACCGTGCATGCCGATTGGTGGAAGT
AAGGTGGTACGATCGTGCCTTATTAGGAAGGCAACAGACGGGTCTGACATGGATTGGACGAACCACTGAA
TTGCCGCATTGCAGAGATATTGTATTTAAGTGCCTAGCTCGATACATAAACGGGTCTCTCTGGTTAGACC
AGATCTGAGCCTGGGAGCTCTCTGGCTAACTAGGGAACCCACTGCTTAAGCCTCAATAAAGCTTGCCTTG
AGTGCTTCAAGTAGTGTGTGCCCGTCTGTTGTGTGACTCTGGTAACTAGAGATCCCTCAGACCCTTTTAG
TCAGTGTGGAAAATCTCTAGCAGTGGCGCCCGAACAGGGACTTGAAAGCGAAAGGGAAACCAGAGGAGCT
CTCTCGACGCAGGACTCGGCTTGCTGAAGCGCGCACGGCAAGAGGCGAGGGGCGGCGACTGGTGAGTACG
CCAAAAATTTTGACTAGCGGAGGCTAGAAGGAGAGAGATGGGTGCGAGAGCGTCAGTATTAAGCGGGGGA
GAATTAGATCGCGATGGGAAAAAATTCGGTTAAGGCCAGGGGGAAAGAAAAAATATAAATTAAAACATAT
AGTATGGGCAAGCAGGGAGCTAGAACGATTCGCAGTTAATCCTGGCCTGTTAGAAACATCAGAAGGCTGT
AGACAAATACTGGGACAGCTACAACCATCCCTTCAGACAGGATCAGAAGAACTTAGATCATTATATAATA
CAGTAGCAACCCTCTATTGTGTGCATCAAAGGATAGAGATAAAAGACACCAAGGAAGCTTTAGACAAGAT
AGAGGAAGAGCAAAACAAAAGTAAGACCACCGCACAGCAAGCGGCCGCTGATCTTCAGACCTGGAGGAGG
AGATATGAGGGACAATTGGAGAAGTGAATTATATAAATATAAAGTAGTAAAAATTGAACCATTAGGAGTA
GCACCCACCAAGGCAAAGAGAAGAGTGGTGCAGAGAGAAAAAAGAGCAGTGGGAATAGGAGCTTTGTTCC
TTGGGTTCTTGGGAGCAGCAGGAAGCACTATGGGCGCAGCGTCAATGACGCTGACGGTACAGGCCAGACA
ATTATTGTCTGGTATAGTGCAGCAGCAGAACAATTTGCTGAGGGCTATTGAGGCGCAACAGCATCTGTTG
CAACTCACAGTCTGGGGCATCAAGCAGCTCCAGGCAAGAATCCTGGCTGTGGAAAGATACCTAAAGGATC
AACAGCTCCTGGGGATTTGGGGTTGCTCTGGAAAACTCATTTGCACCACTGCTGTGCCTTGGAATGCTAG
TTGGAGTAATAAATCTCTGGAACAGATTTGGAATCACACGACCTGGATGGAGTGGGACAGAGAAATTAAC
AATTACACAAGCTTAATACACTCCTTAATTGAAGAATCGCAAAACCAGCAAGAAAAGAATGAACAAGAAT
TATTGGAATTAGATAAATGGGCAAGTTTGTGGAATTGGTTTAACATAACAAATTGGCTGTGGTATATAAA
ATTATTCATAATGATAGTAGGAGGCTTGGTAGGTTTAAGAATAGTTTTTGCTGTACTTTCTATAGTGAAT
AGAGTTAGGCAGGGATATTCACCATTATCGTTTCAGACCCACCTCCCAACCCCGAGGGGACCCAGAGAGG
GCCTATTTCCCATGATTCCTTCATATTTGCATATACGATACAAGGCTGTTAGAGAGATAATTAGAATTAA
TTTGACTGTAAACACAAAGATATTAGTACAAAATACGTGACGTAGAAAGTAATAATTTCTTGGGTAGTTT
GCAGTTTTAAAATTATGTTTTAAAATGGACTATCATATGCTTACCGTAACTTGAAAGTATTTCGATTTCT
TGGCTTTATATATCTTGTGGAAAGGACGAAACACCGCGGAGACATCTATCTCGGTGGTTTTAGAGCTAGA
AATAGCAAGTTAAAATAAGGCTAGTCCGTTATCAACTTGAAAAAGTGGCACCGAGTCGGTGCTTTTTTAA
GCTTGGCGTAACTAGATCTTGAGACAAATGGCAGTATTCATCCACAATTTTAAAAGAAAAGGGGGGATTG
GGGGGTACAGTGCAGGGGAAAGAATAGTAGACATAATAGCAACAGACATACAAACTAAAGAATTACAAAA
ACAAATTACAAAAATTCAAAATTTTCGGGTTTATTACAGGGACAGCAGAGATCCACTTTGGCGCCGGCTC
GAGGGGG
Features (pLannotate 1.2.2; 29 found; start..end, strand, type, name):
     14..80      +  CDS            small t antigen (fragment): SV40 (simian virus 40) small t antigen
    106..317     +  promoter       EF-1α core promoter: core promoter for human elongation factor EF-1α
    318..1256    +  intron         EF-1α intron A: intron upstream of the start codon of human EF-1α
   1278..1877    +  CDS            PuroR (fragment): puromycin N-acetyltransferase; pac from Streptomyces; confers resistance to puromycin
   1893..2481    +  misc_feature   WPRE: woodchuck hepatitis virus posttranscriptional regulatory element
   2532..2551    +  misc_feature   cPPT/CTS (fragment): central polypurine tract and central termination sequence of HIV-1
   2553..2786    +  LTR            3' LTR (ΔU3): self-inactivating 3' long terminal repeat (LTR) from HIV-1
   2864..2985    +  polyA_signal   SV40 poly(A) signal: SV40 polyadenylation signal
   3025..3160    +  rep_origin     SV40 ori: SV40 origin of replication
   3181..3199    -  promoter       T7 promoter: promoter for bacteriophage T7 RNA polymerase
   3207..3362    +  CDS            lacZα (fragment): LacZα fragment of β-galactosidase; lacZ fragment
   3367..3795    +  rep_origin     f1 ori (sequence partly withheld): f1 bacteriophage origin of replication; arrow indicates direction of (+) strand synthesis
   3848..3952    +  promoter       AmpR promoter: bla
   3953..4813    +  CDS            AmpR: β-lactamase; bla; confers resistance to ampicillin, carbenicillin, and related antibiotics
   4984..5572    +  rep_origin     ori: high-copy-number ColE1/pMB1/pBR322/pUC origin of replication
   5755..5847    +  CDS            lacI (fragment): lac repressor; lacI; The lac repressor binds to the lac operator to inhibit transcription in E. coli. This inhibition can be relieved by adding lactose or isopropyl-β-D-thiogalactopyranoside (IPTG).
   5860..5881    +  protein_bind   CAP binding site: CAP binding activates transcription in the presence of cAMP. E. coli catabolite activator protein
   5896..5926    +  promoter       lac promoter: promoter for the E. coli lac operon
   5934..5950    +  protein_bind   lac operator: The lac repressor binds to the lac operator to inhibit transcription in E. coli. This inhibition can be relieved by adding lactose or isopropyl-β-D-thiogalactopyranoside (IPTG). lac repressor encoded by lacI
   5995..6013    +  promoter       T3 promoter: promoter for bacteriophage T3 RNA polymerase
   6041..6267    +  promoter       RSV promoter: Rous sarcoma virus enhancer/promoter
   6268..6448    +  LTR            5' LTR (truncated): truncated 5' long terminal repeat (LTR) from HIV-1
   6495..6620    +  misc_feature   HIV-1 Ψ: packaging signal of human immunodeficiency virus type 1
   6604..6967    +  CDS            HIV-1 gag (fragment): gag protein from human immunodeficiency virus 1; gag
   7113..7346    +  misc_feature   RRE: The Rev response element (RRE) of HIV-1 allows for Rev-dependent mRNA export from the nucleus to the cytoplasm.
   7723..7749    +  CDS            Rev (fragment): human immunodeficiency virus 1 (HIV-1) Rev protein; rev; enhances nuclear export of unspliced and incompletely spliced viral mRNAs
   7753..7993    +  promoter       U6 promoter: RNA polymerase III promoter for human U6 snRNA
   8023..8098    +  misc_RNA       gRNA scaffold: guide RNA scaffold for the Streptococcus pyogenes CRISPR/Cas9 system
   8154..8271    +  misc_feature   cPPT/CTS: central polypurine tract and central termination sequence of HIV-1
