[The description below was written by a language model from this plasmid's Addgene catalogue record and pLannotate feature annotations shown in this document.]
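Description:
CSNK1D gRNA (BRDN0001149348) is a third-generation lentiviral guide RNA plasmid built on the lentiGuide-Puro backbone and designed to target human CSNK1D, the gene encoding casein kinase 1 delta. It is propagated in E. coli through a high-copy ColE1/pUC-type origin with ampicillin selection (AmpR under its own bla promoter). It also carries an f1 origin and remnants of a lac/lacZα cloning region flanked by T3 and T7 promoters.

The viral genome is transcribed from an RSV promoter fused to a truncated HIV-1 5' LTR, making packaging Tat-independent. This is followed by the Ψ packaging signal with a gag fragment, the Rev response element for Rev-dependent nuclear export, and a cPPT/CTS element that aids nuclear import of the reverse-transcribed genome. A self-inactivating ΔU3 3' LTR closes the genome, with an SV40 polyadenylation signal and SV40 origin lying downstream.

Two expression units sit within the proviral region. A human U6 RNA polymerase III promoter drives the CSNK1D-specific spacer joined to the Streptococcus pyogenes Cas9 guide scaffold. The EF-1α core promoter with its intron A drives puromycin N-acetyltransferase for selecting transduced mammalian cells, and a WPRE enhances transcript expression.

The plasmid does not encode Cas9, so it must be used with a separate Cas9 vector such as lentiCas9-Blast or in cells that already express Cas9. The guide was designed against two CSNK1D reference transcripts and belongs to a human kinome gRNA collection, built with optimized sgRNA design rules. The construct is suited to knockout or loss-of-function studies of CSNK1D in human cells.
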