Addgene plasmid #76716: CSNK1D gRNA (BRDN0001149348)
Purpose: 3rd generation lentiviral gRNA plasmid targeting human CSNK1D
Depositing lab: John Doench & David Root. Depositing organization: Broad Institute. Publication: Optimized sgRNA design to maximize activity and minimize off-target effects of CRISPR-Cas9. Doench JG, Fusi N, Sullender M, Hegde M, Vaimberg EW, Donovan KF, Smith I, Tothova Z, Wilen C, Orchard R, Virgin HW, Listgarten J, Root DE. Nat Biotechnol. 2016 Jan 18. doi: 10.1038/nbt.3437. PubMed 26780180.
Backbone
  Vector backbone: lentiGuide-Puro
  Backbone manufacturer: Zhang Lab (Addgene plasmid # 52963)
  Vector type: Mammalian Expression, Lentiviral, CRISPR
  Selectable markers: Puromycin
Growth in bacteria
  Bacterial resistance: Ampicillin, 100 μg/mL
  Growth temperature: 37°C
  Growth strain: DH5alpha
  Copy number: High Copy
Gene/Insert
  Gene/Insert name: CSNK1D (alt names: CSNK1D; NM_001893.4)
  gRNA/shRNA sequence: CGGAGACATCTATCTCGGTG
  Species: H. sapiens (human)
  Entrez Gene: CSNK1D (a.k.a. ASPS, CKI-delta, CKId, CKIdelta, FASPS2, HCKID)
  Promoter: hU6
  Cloning method: Unknown
  Sequencing primers: 5′ U6-F; 3′ pS2-R
Terms and licenses: Academic/Nonprofit Terms; Industry Terms: Not Available to Industry
Depositor comments: The gRNA was designed to target the following Genbank reference sequence(s): NM_001893.4,NM_139062.2. Note that this plasmid does NOT contain Cas9. It should be used in conjunction with lentiCas9-Blast (Addgene #52962) or otherwise with cell lines already expressing Cas9. Browse the full kinome gRNA library at http://www.addgene.org/pooled-library/broadgpp-human-kinome/ or visit http://www.broadinstitute.org/rnai/public/ for detailed protocols and information.
How to cite: CSNK1D gRNA (BRDN0001149348) was a gift from John Doench & David Root (Addgene plasmid # 76716 ; http://n2t.net/addgene:76716 ; RRID:Addgene_76716)
