>Addgene plasmid #76716 | CSNK1D gRNA (BRDN0001149348) | depositor partial sequence | sequence record 144176 | Target Sequence
CGGAGACATCTATCTCGGTG
