>Addgene plasmid #76716 | CSNK1D gRNA (BRDN0001149348) | addgene partial sequence | sequence record 186363 | hU6-F
GTAGAAAGTAATAATTTCTTGGGTAGTTTGCAGTTTTAAAATTATGTTTTAAAATGGACTATCATATGCT
TACCGTAACTTGAAAGTATTTCGATTTCTTGGCTTTATATATCTTGTGGAAAGGACGAAACACCGCGGAG
ACATCTATCTCGGTGGTTTTAGAGCTAGAAATAGCAAGTTAAAATAAGGCTAGTCCGTTATCAACTTGAA
AAAGTGGCACCGAGTCGGTGCTTTTTTAAGCTTGGCGTAACTAGATCTTGAGACAAATGGCAGTATTCAT
CCACAATTTTAAAAGAAAAGGGGGGATTGGGGGGTACAGTGCAGGGGAAAGAATAGTAGACATAATAGCA
ACAGACATACAAACTAAAGAATTACAAAAACAAATTACAAAAATTCAAAATTTTCGGGTTTATTACAGGG
ACAGCAGAGATCCACTTTGGCGCCGGCTCGAGGGGGCCCGGGTGCAAAGATGGATAAAGTTTTAAACAGA
GAGGAATCTTTGCAGCTAATGGACCTTCTAGGTCTTGAAAGGAGTGGGAATTGGCTCCGGTGCCCGTCAG
TGGGCAGAGC
